>Addgene plasmid #116334 | pHAGE-ERBB2-G919W | addgene full sequence | sequence record 250583 | Addgene NGS Result
TGGAAGGGCTAATTCACTCCCAAAGAAGACAAGATATCCTTGATCTGTGGATCTACCACACACAAGGCTA
CTTCCCTGATTAGCAGAACTACACACCAGGGCCAGGGGTCAGATATCCACTGACCTTTGGATGGTGCTAC
AAGCTAGTACCAGTTGAGCCAGATAAGGTAGAAGAGGCCAATAAAGGAGAGAACACCAGCTTGTTACACC
CTGTGAGCCTGCATGGGATGGATGACCCGGAGAGAGAAGTGTTAGAGTGGAGGTTTGACAGCCGCCTAGC
ATTTCATCACGTGGCCCGAGAGCTGCATCCGGAGTACTTCAAGAACTGCTGATATCGAGCTTGCTACAAG
GGACTTTCCGCTGGGGACTTTCCAGGGAGGCGTGGCCTGGGCGGGACTGGGGAGTGGCGAGCCCTCAGAT
CCTGCATATAAGCAGCTGCTTTTTGCCTGTACTGGGTCTCTCTGGTTAGACCAGATCTGAGCCTGGGAGC
TCTCTGGCTAACTAGGGAACCCACTGCTTAAGCCTCAATAAAGCTTGCCTTGAGTGCTTCAAGTAGTGTG
TGCCCGTCTGTTGTGTGACTCTGGTAACTAGAGATCCCTCAGACCCTTTTAGTCAGTGTGGAAAATCTCT
AGCAGTGGCGCCCGAACAGGGACTTGAAAGCGAAAGGGAAACCAGAGGAGCTCTCTCGACGCAGGACTCG
GCTTGCTGAAGCGCGCACGGCAAGAGGCGAGGGGCGGCGACTGGTGAGTACGCCAAAAATTTTGACTAGC
GGAGGCTAGAAGGAGAGAGATGGGTGCGAGAGCGTCAGTATTAAGCGGGGGAGAATTAGATCGCGATGGG
AAAAAATTCGGTTAAGGCCAGGGGGAAAGAAAAAATATAAATTAAAACATATAGTATGGGCAAGCAGGGA
GCTAGAACGATTCGCAGTTAATCCTGGCCTGTTAGAAACATCAGAAGGCTGTAGACAAATACTGGGACAG
CTACAACCATCCCTTCAGACAGGATCAGAAGAACTTAGATCATTATATAATACAGTAGCAACCCTCTATT
GTGTGCATCAAAGGATAGAGATAAAAGACACCAAGGAAGCTTTAGACAAGATAGAGGAAGAGCAAAACAA
AAGTAAGACCACCGCACAGCAAGCGGCCGGCCGCTGATCTTCAGACCTGGAGGAGGAGATATGAGGGACA
ATTGGAGAAGTGAATTATATAAATATAAAGTAGTAAAAATTGAACCATTAGGAGTAGCACCCACCAAGGC
AAAGAGAAGAGTGGTGCAGAGAGAAAAAAGAGCAGTGGGAATAGGAGCTTTGTTCCTTGGGTTCTTGGGA
GCAGCAGGAAGCACTATGGGCGCAGCGTCAATGACGCTGACGGTACAGGCCAGACAATTATTGTCTGGTA
TAGTGCAGCAGCAGAACAATTTGCTGAGGGCTATTGAGGCGCAACAGCATCTGTTGCAACTCACAGTCTG
GGGCATCAAGCAGCTCCAGGCAAGAATCCTGGCTGTGGAAAGATACCTAAAGGATCAACAGCTCCTGGGG
ATTTGGGGTTGCTCTGGAAAACTCATTTGCACCACTGCTGTGCCTTGGAATGCTAGTTGGAGTAATAAAT
CTCTGGAACAGATTTGGAATCACACGACCTGGATGGAGTGGGACAGAGAAATTAACAATTACACAAGCTT
AATACACTCCTTAATTGAAGAATCGCAAAACCAGCAAGAAAAGAATGAACAAGAATTATTGGAATTAGAT
AAATGGGCAAGTTTGTGGAATTGGTTTAACATAACAAATTGGCTGTGGTATATAAAATTATTCATAATGA
TAGTAGGAGGCTTGGTAGGTTTAAGAATAGTTTTTGCTGTACTTTCTATAGTGAATAGAGTTAGGCAGGG
ATATTCACCATTATCGTTTCAGACCCACCTCCCAACCCCGAGGGGACCCGACAGGCCCGAAGGAATAGAA
GAAGAAGGTGGAGAGAGAGACAGAGACAGATCCATTCGATTAGTGAACGGATCTCGACGGTATCGCCGAA
TTCACAAATGGCAGTATTCATCCACAATTTTAAAAGAAAAGGGGGGATTGGGGGGTACAGTGCAGGGGAA
AGAATAGTAGACATAATAGCAACAGACATACAAACTAAAGAATTACAAAAACAAATTACAAAAATTCAAA
ATTTTCGGGTTTATTACAGGGACAGCAGAGATCCAGTTTGGACTAGTCGTGAGGCTCCGGTGCCCGTCAG
TGGGCAGAGCGCACATCGCCCACAGTCCCCGAGAAGTTGGGGGGAGGGGTCGGCAATTGAACCGGTGCCT
AGAGAAGGTGGCGCGGGGTAAACTGGGAAAGTGATGTCGTGTACTGGCTCCGCCTTTTTCCCGAGGGTGG
GGGAGAACCGTATATAAGTGCAGTAGTCGCCGTGAACGTTCTTTTTCGCAACGGGTTTGCCGCCAGAACA
CAGGTAAGTGCCGTGTGTGGTTCCCGCGGGCCTGGCCTCTTTACGGGTTATGGCCCTTGCGTGCCTTGAA
TTACTTCCACCTGGCTGCAGTACGTGATTCTTGATCCCGAGCTTCGGGTTGGAAGTGGGTGGGAGAGTTC
GAGGCCTTGCGCTTAAGGAGCCCCTTCGCCTCGTGCTTGAGTTGAGGCCTGGCCTGGGCGCTGGGGCCGC
CGCGTGCGAATCTGGTGGCACCTTCGCGCCTGTCTCGCTGCTTTCGATAAGTCTCTAGCCATTTAAAATT
TTTGATGACCTGCTGCGACGCTTTTTTTCTGGCAAGATAGTCTTGTAAATGCGGGCCAAGATCTGCACAC
TGGTATTTCGGTTTTTGGGGCCGCGGGCGGCGACGGGGCCCGTGCGTCCCAGCGCACATGTTCGGCGAGG
CGGGGCCTGCGAGCGCGGCCACCGAGAATCGGACGGGGGTAGTCTCAAGCTGGCCGGCCTGCTCTGGTGC
CTGGCCTCGCGCCGCCGTGTATCGCCCCGCCCTGGGCGGCAAGGCTGGCCCGGTCGGCACCAGTTGCGTG
AGCGGAAAGATGGCCGCTTCCCGGCCCTGCTGCAGGGAGCTCAAAATGGAGGACGCGGCGCTCGGGAGAG
CGGGCGGGTGAGTCACCCACACAAAGGAAAAGGGCCTTTCCGTCCTCAGCCGTCGCTTCATGTGACTCCA
CGGAGTACCGGGCGCCGTCCAGGCACCTCGATTAGTTCTCGAGCTTTTGGAGTACGTCGTCTTTAGGTTG
GGGGGAGGGGTTTTATGCGATGGAGTTTCCCCACACTGAGTGGGTGGAGACTGAAGTTAGGCCAGCTTGG
CACTTGATGTAATTCTCCTTGGAATTTGCCCTTTTTGAGTTTGGATCTTGGTTCATTCTCAAGCCTCAGA
CAGTGGTTCAAAGTTTTTTTCTTCCATTTCAGGTGTCGTGAAGCGGCCCTGCAGATATCAACAAGTTTGT
ACAAAAAAGCAGGCACCATGGAGCTGGCGGCCTTGTGCCGCTGGGGGCTCCTCCTCGCCCTCTTGCCCCC
CGGAGCCGCGAGCACCCAAGTGTGCACCGGCACAGACATGAAGCTGCGGCTCCCTGCCAGTCCCGAGACC
CACCTGGACATGCTCCGCCACCTCTACCAGGGCTGCCAGGTGGTGCAGGGAAACCTGGAACTCACCTACC
TGCCCACCAATGCCAGCCTGTCCTTCCTGCAGGATATCCAGGAGGTGCAGGGCTACGTGCTCATCGCTCA
CAACCAAGTGAGGCAGGTCCCACTGCAGAGGCTGCGGATTGTGCGAGGCACCCAGCTCTTTGAGGACAAC
TATGCCCTGGCCGTGCTAGACAATGGAGACCCGCTGAACAATACCACCCCTGTCACAGGGGCCTCCCCAG
GAGGCCTGCGGGAGCTGCAGCTTCGAAGCCTCACAGAGATCTTGAAAGGAGGGGTCTTGATCCAGCGGAA
CCCCCAGCTCTGCTACCAGGACACGATTTTGTGGAAGGACATCTTCCACAAGAACAACCAGCTGGCTCTC
ACACTGATAGACACCAACCGCTCTCGGGCCTGCCACCCCTGTTCTCCGATGTGTAAGGGCTCCCGCTGCT
GGGGAGAGAGTTCTGAGGATTGTCAGAGCCTGACGCGCACTGTCTGTGCCGGTGGCTGTGCCCGCTGCAA
GGGGCCACTGCCCACTGACTGCTGCCATGAGCAGTGTGCTGCCGGCTGCACGGGCCCCAAGCACTCTGAC
TGCCTGGCCTGCCTCCACTTCAACCACAGTGGCATCTGTGAGCTGCACTGCCCAGCCCTGGTCACCTACA
ACACAGACACGTTTGAGTCCATGCCCAATCCCGAGGGCCGGTATACATTCGGCGCCAGCTGTGTGACTGC
CTGTCCCTACAACTACCTTTCTACGGACGTGGGATCCTGCACCCTCGTCTGCCCCCTGCACAACCAAGAG
GTGACAGCAGAGGATGGAACACAGCGGTGTGAGAAGTGCAGCAAGCCCTGTGCCCGAGTGTGCTATGGTC
TGGGCATGGAGCACTTGCGAGAGGTGAGGGCAGTTACCAGTGCCAATATCCAGGAGTTTGCTGGCTGCAA
GAAGATCTTTGGGAGCCTGGCATTTCTGCCGGAGAGCTTTGATGGGGACCCAGCCTCCAACACTGCCCCG
CTCCAGCCAGAGCAGCTCCAAGTGTTTGAGACTCTGGAAGAGATCACAGGTTACCTATACATCTCAGCAT
GGCCGGACAGCCTGCCTGACCTCAGCGTCTTCCAGAACCTGCAAGTAATCCGGGGACGAATTCTGCACAA
TGGCGCCTACTCGCTGACCCTGCAAGGGCTGGGCATCAGCTGGCTGGGGCTGCGCTCACTGAGGGAACTG
GGCAGTGGACTGGCCCTCATCCACCATAACACCCACCTCTGCTTCGTGCACACGGTGCCCTGGGACCAGC
TCTTTCGGAACCCGCACCAAGCTCTGCTCCACACTGCCAACCGGCCAGAGGACGAGTGTGTGGGCGAGGG
CCTGGCCTGCCACCAGCTGTGCGCCCGAGGGCACTGCTGGGGTCCAGGGCCCACCCAGTGTGTCAACTGC
AGCCAGTTCCTTCGGGGCCAGGAGTGCGTGGAGGAATGCCGAGTACTGCAGGGGCTCCCCAGGGAGTATG
TGAATGCCAGGCACTGTTTGCCGTGCCACCCTGAGTGTCAGCCCCAGAATGGCTCAGTGACCTGTTTTGG
ACCGGAGGCTGACCAGTGTGTGGCCTGTGCCCACTATAAGGACCCTCCCTTCTGCGTGGCCCGCTGCCCC
AGCGGTGTGAAACCTGACCTCTCCTACATGCCCATCTGGAAGTTTCCAGATGAGGAGGGCGCATGCCAGC
CTTGCCCCATCAACTGCACCCACTCCTGTGTGGACCTGGATGACAAGGGCTGCCCCGCCGAGCAGAGAGC
CAGCCCTCTGACGTCCATCATCTCTGCGGTGGTTGGCATTCTGCTGGTCGTGGTCTTGGGGGTGGTCTTT
GGGATCCTCATCAAGCGACGGCAGCAGAAGATCCGGAAGTACACGATGCGGAGACTGCTGCAGGAAACGG
AGCTGGTGGAGCCGCTGACACCTAGCGGAGCGATGCCCAACCAGGCGCAGATGCGGATCCTGAAAGAGAC
GGAGCTGAGGAAGGTGAAGGTGCTTGGATCTGGCGCTTTTGGCACAGTCTACAAGGGCATCTGGATCCCT
GATGGGGAGAATGTGAAAATTCCAGTGGCCATCAAAGTGTTGAGGGAAAACACATCCCCCAAAGCCAACA
AAGAAATCTTAGACGAAGCATACGTGATGGCTGGTGTGGGCTCCCCATATGTCTCCCGCCTTCTGGGCAT
CTGCCTGACATCCACGGTGCAGCTGGTGACACAGCTTATGCCCTATGGCTGCCTCTTAGACCATGTCCGG
GAAAACCGCGGACGCCTGGGCTCCCAGGACCTGCTGAACTGGTGTATGCAGATTGCCAAGGGGATGAGCT
ACCTGGAGGATGTGCGGCTCGTACACAGGGACTTGGCCGCTCGGAACGTGCTGGTCAAGAGTCCCAACCA
TGTCAAAATTACAGACTTCGGGCTGGCTCGGCTGCTGGACATTGACGAGACAGAGTACCATGCAGATGGG
GGCAAGGTGCCCATCAAGTGGATGGCGCTGGAGTCCATTCTCCGCCGGCGGTTCACCCACCAGAGTGATG
TGTGGAGTTATGGTGTGACTGTGTGGGAGCTGATGACTTTTTGGGCCAAACCTTACGATGGGATCCCAGC
CCGGGAGATCCCTGACCTGCTGGAAAAGGGGGAGCGGCTGCCCCAGCCCCCCATCTGCACCATTGATGTC
TACATGATCATGGTCAAATGTTGGATGATTGACTCTGAATGTCGGCCAAGATTCCGGGAGTTGGTGTCTG
AATTCTCCCGCATGGCCAGGGACCCCCAGCGCTTTGTGGTCATCCAGAATGAGGACTTGGGCCCAGCCAG
TCCCTTGGACAGCACCTTCTACCGCTCACTGCTGGAGGACGATGACATGGGGGACCTGGTGGATGCTGAG
GAGTATCTGGTACCCCAGCAGGGCTTCTTCTGTCCAGACCCTGCCCCGGGCGCTGGGGGCATGGTCCACC
ACAGGCACCGCAGCTCATCTACCAGGAGTGGCGGTGGGGACCTGACACTAGGGCTGGAGCCCTCTGAAGA
GGAGGCCCCCAGGTCTCCACTGGCACCCTCCGAAGGGGCTGGCTCCGATGTATTTGATGGTGACCTGGGA
ATGGGGGCAGCCAAGGGGCTGCAAAGCCTCCCCACACATGACCCCAGCCCTCTACAGCGGTACAGTGAGG
ACCCCACAGTACCCCTGCCCTCTGAGACTGATGGCTACGTTGCCCCCCTGACCTGCAGCCCCCAGCCTGA
ATATGTGAACCAGCCAGATGTTCGGCCCCAGCCCCCTTCGCCCCGAGAGGGCCCTCTGCCTGCTGCCCGA
CCTGCTGGTGCCACTCTGGAAAGGCCCAAGACTCTCTCCCCAGGGAAGAATGGGGTCGTCAAAGACGTTT
TTGCCTTTGGGGGTGCCGTGGAGAACCCCGAGTACTTGACACCCCAGGGAGGAGCTGCCCCTCAGCCCCA
CCCTCCTCCTGCCTTCAGCCCAGCCTTCGACAACCTCTATTACTGGGACCAGGACCCACCAGAGCGGGGG
GCTCCACCCAGCACCTTCAAAGGGACACCTACGGCAGAGAACCCAGAGTACCTGGGTCTGGACGTGCCAG
TGTAGAACCCAGCTTTCTTGTACAAAGTGGTGATATCCAATTAACCCTCACTAAAGGTAGTAGAATTGTT
GTTAAAGAATGCCCTATAGTGAGTCGTATTACCACCCAACTTTTCTATACAAAGTGGTTGATATCCAGCA
CAGTGGCGGCCGCTCGAGTCTAGAGGGCCCGCGGTTCGAAGGTAAGCCTATCCCTAACCCTCTCCTCGGT
CTCGATTCTACGCGTACCGGTTAGTAATGAGATCCCTCCCCCCCCCNTAACGTTACTGGCCGAAGCCGCT
TGGAATAAGGCCGGTGTGCGTTTGTCTATATGTTATTTTCCACCATATTGCCGTCTTTTGGCAATGTGAG
GGCCCGGAAACCTGGCCCTGTCTTCTTGACGAGCATTCCTAGGGGTCTTTCCCCTCTCGCCAAAGGAATG
CAAGGTCTGTTGAATGTCGTGAAGGAAGCAGTTCCTCTGGAAGCTTCTTGAAGACAAACAACGTCTGTAG
CGACCCTTTGCAGGCAGCGGAACCCCCCACCTGGCGACAGGTGCCTCTGCGGCCAAAAGCCACGTGTATA
AGATACACCTGCAAAGGCGGCACAACCCCAGTGCCACGTTGTGAGTTGGATAGTTGTGGAAAGAGTCAAA
TGGCTCTCCTCAAGCGTATTCAACAAGGGGCTGAAGGATGCCCAGAAGGTACCCCATTGTATGGGATCTG
ATCTGGGGCCTCGGTGCACATGCTTTACATGTGTTTAGTCGAGGTTAAAAAAACGTCTAGGCCCCCCGAA
CCACGGGGACGTGGTTTTCCTTTGAAAAACACGATGATAATATGGCCACACATATGACCGAGTACAAGCC
CACGGTGCGCCTCGCCACCCGCGACGACGTCCCCAGGGCCGTACGCACCCTCGCCGCCGCGTTCGCCGAC
TACCCCGCCACGCGCCACACCGTCGATCCGGACCGCCACATCGAGCGGGTCACCGAGCTGCAAGAACTCT
TCCTCACGCGCGTCGGGCTCGACATCGGCAAGGTGTGGGTCGCGGACGACGGCGCCGCGGTGGCGGTCTG
GACCACGCCGGAGAGCGTCGAAGCGGGGGCGGTGTTCGCCGAGATCGGCCCGCGCATGGCCGAGTTGAGC
GGTTCCCGGCTGGCCGCGCAGCAACAGATGGAAGGCCTCCTGGCGCCGCACCGGCCCAAGGAGCCCGCGT
GGTTCCTGGCCACCGTCGGCGTCTCGCCCGACCACCAGGGCAAGGGTCTGGGCAGCGCCGTCGTGCTCCC
CGGAGTGGAGGCGGCCGAGCGCGCCGGGGTGCCCGCCTTCCTGGAGACCTCCGCGCCCCGCAACCTCCCC
TTCTACGAGCGGCTCGGCTTCACCGTCACCGCCGACGTCGAGGTGCCCGAAGGACCGCGCACCTGGTGCA
TGACCCGCAAGCCCGGTGCCTAAATCGATAGATCCTAATCAACCTCTGGATTACAAAATTTGTGAAAGAT
TGACTGGTATTCTTAACTATGTTGCTCCTTTTACGCTATGTGGATACGCTGCTTTAATGCCTTTGTATCA
TGCTATTGCTTCCCGTATGGCTTTCATTTTCTCCTCCTTGTATAAATCCTGGTTGCTGTCTCTTTATGAG
GAGTTGTGGCCCGTTGTCAGGCAACGTGGCGTGGTGTGCACTGTGTTTGCTGACGCAACCCCCACTGGTT
GGGGCATTGCCACCACCTGTCAGCTCCTTTCCGGGACTTTCGCTTTCCCCCTCCCTATTGCCACGGCGGA
ACTCATCGCCGCCTGCCTTGCCCGCTGCTGGACAGGGGCTCGGCTGTTGGGCACTGACAATTCCGTGGTG
TTGTCGGGGAAATCATCGTCCTTTCCTTGGCTGCTCGCCTGTGTTGCCACCTGGATTCTGCGCGGGACGT
CCTTCTGCTACGTCCCTTCGGCCCTCAATCCAGCGGACCTTCCTTCCCGCGGCCTGCTGCCGGCTCTGCG
GCCTCTTCCGCGTCTTCGCCTTCGCCCTCAGACGAGTCGGATCTCCCTTTGGGCCGCCTCCCCGCCTGAG
ATCCTTTAAGACCAATGACTTACAAGGCAGCTGTAGATCTTAGCCACTTTTTAAAAGAAAAGGGGGGACT
GGAAGGGCTAATTCACTCCCAACGAAGACAAGATCTGCTTTTTGCTTGTACTGGGTCTCTCTGGTTAGAC
CAGATCTGAGCCTGGGAGCTCTCTGGCTAACTAGGGAACCCACTGCTTAAGCCTCAATAAAGCTTGCCTT
GAGTGCTTCAAGTAGTGTGTGCCCGTCTGTTGTGTGACTCTGGTAACTAGAGATCCCTCAGACCCTTTTA
GTCAGTGTGGAAAATCTCTAGCAGTAGTAGTTCATGTCATCTTATTATTCAGTATTTATAACTTGCAAAG
AAATGAATATCAGAGAGTGAGAGGCCCGGGTTAATTAAGGAAAGGGCTAGATCATTCTTGAAGACGAAAG
GGCCTCGTGATACGCCTATTTTTATAGGTTAATGTCATGATAATAATGGTTTCTTAGACGTCAGGTGGCA
CTTTTCGGGGAAATGTGCGCGGAACCCCTATTTGTTTATTTTTCTAAATACATTCAAATATGTATCCGCT
CATGAGACAATAACCCTGATAAATGCTTCAATAATATTGAAAAAGGAAGAGTATGAGTATTCAACATTTC
CGTGTCGCCCTTATTCCCTTTTTTGCGGCATTTTGCCTTCCTGTTTTTGCTCACCCAGAAACGCTGGTGA
AAGTAAAAGATGCTGAAGATCAGTTGGGTGCACGAGTGGGTTACATCGAACTGGATCTCAACAGCGGTAA
GATCCTTGAGAGTTTTCGCCCCGAAGAACGTTTTCCAATGATGAGCACTTTTAAAGTTCTGCTATGTGGC
GCGGTATTATCCCGTGTTGACGCCGGGCAAGAGCAACTCGGTCGCCGCATACACTATTCTCAGAATGACT
TGGTTGAGTACTCACCAGTCACAGAAAAGCATCTTACGGATGGCATGACAGTAAGAGAATTATGCAGTGC
TGCCATAACCATGAGTGATAACACTGCGGCCAACTTACTTCTGACAACGATCGGAGGACCGAAGGAGCTA
ACCGCTTTTTTGCACAACATGGGGGATCATGTAACTCGCCTTGATCGTTGGGAACCGGAGCTGAATGAAG
CCATACCAAACGACGAGCGTGACACCACGATGCCTGTAGCAATGGCAACAACGTTGCGCAAACTATTAAC
TGGCGAACTACTTACTCTAGCTTCCCGGCAACAATTAATAGACTGGATGGAGGCGGATAAAGTTGCAGGA
CCACTTCTGCGCTCGGCCCTTCCGGCTGGCTGGTTTATTGCTGATAAATCTGGAGCCGGTGAGCGTGGGT
CTCGCGGTATCATTGCAGCACTGGGGCCAGATGGTAAGCCCTCCCGTATCGTAGTTATCTACACGACGGG
GAGTCAGGCAACTATGGATGAACGAAATAGACAGATCGCTGAGATAGGTGCCTCACTGATTAAGCATTGG
TAACTGTCAGACCAAGTTTACTCATATATACTTTAGATTGATTTAAAACTTCATTTTTAATTTAAAAGGA
TCTAGGTGAAGATCCTTTTTGATAATCTCATGACCAAAATCCCTTAACGTGAGTTTTCGTTCCACTGAGC
GTCAGACCCCGTAGAAAAGATCAAAGGATCTTCTTGAGATCCTTTTTTTCTGCGCGTAATCTGCTGCTTG
CAAACAAAAAAACCACCGCTACCAGCGGTGGTTTGTTTGCCGGATCAAGAGCTACCAACTCTTTTTCCGA
AGGTAACTGGCTTCAGCAGAGCGCAGATACCAAATACTGTTCTTCTAGTGTAGCCGTAGTTAGGCCACCA
CTTCAAGAACTCTGTAGCACCGCCTACATACCTCGCTCTGCTAATCCTGTTACCAGTGGCTGCTGCCAGT
GGCGATAAGTCGTGTCTTACCGGGTTGGACTCAAGACGATAGTTACCGGATAAGGCGCAGCGGTCGGGCT
GAACGGGGGGTTCGTGCACACAGCCCAGCTTGGAGCGAACGACCTACACCGAACTGAGATACCTACAGCG
TGAGCTATGAGAAAGCGCCACGCTTCCCGAAGGGAGAAAGGCGGACAGGTATCCGGTAAGCGGCAGGGTC
GGAACAGGAGAGCGCACGAGGGAGCTTCCAGGGGGAAACGCCTGGTATCTTTATAGTCCTGTCGGGTTTC
GCCACCTCTGACTTGAGCGTCGATTTTTGTGATGCTCGTCAGGGGGGCGGAGCCTATGGAAAAACGCCAG
CAACGCGGCCTTTTTACGGTTCCTGGCCTTTTGCTGGCCTTTTGCTCACATGTTCTTTCCTGCGTTATCC
CCTGATTCTGTGGATAACCGTATTACCGCCTTTGAGTGAGCTGATACCGCTCGCCGCAGCCGAACGACCG
AGCGCAGCGAGTCAGTGAGCGAGGAAGCGGAAGAGCGCCCAATACGCAAACCGCCTCTCCCCGCGCGTTG
GCCGATTCATTAATGCAGCAAGCTCATGGCTGACTAATTTTTTTTATTTATGCAGAGGCCGAGGCCGCCT
CGGCCTCTGAGCTATTCCAGAAGTAGTGAGGAGGCTTTTTTGGAGGCCTAGGCTTTTGCAAAAAGCTCCC
CGTGGCACGACAGGTTTCCCGACTGGAAAGCGGGCAGTGAGCGCAACGCAATTAATGTGAGTTAGCTCAC
TCATTAGGCACCCCAGGCTTTACACTTTATGCTTCCGGCTCGTATGTTGTGTGGAATTGTGAGCGGATAA
CAATTTCACACAGGAAACAGCTATGACATGATTACGAATTTCACAAATAAAGCATTTTTTTCACTGCATT
CTAGTTGTGGTTTGTCCAAACTCATCAATGTATCTTATCATGTCTGGATCAACTGGATAACTCAAGCTAA
CCAAAATCATCCCAAACTTCCCACCCCATACCCTATTACCACTGCCAATTACCTGTGGTTTCATTTACTC
TAAACCTGTGATTCCTCTGAATTATTTTCATTTTAAAGAAATTGTATTTGTTAAATATGTACTACAAACT
TAGTAGT
Features (pLannotate 1.2.2; 30 found; start..end, strand, type, name):
    377..634     +  LTR            5' LTR (truncated): truncated 5' long terminal repeat (LTR) from HIV-1
    681..806     +  misc_feature   HIV-1 Ψ: packaging signal of human immunodeficiency virus type 1
    790..1128    +  CDS            HIV-1 gag (fragment): gag protein from human immunodeficiency virus 1; gag
   1303..1536    +  misc_feature   RRE: The Rev response element (RRE) of HIV-1 allows for Rev-dependent mRNA export from the nucleus to the cytoplasm.
   1913..2013    +  CDS            Rev (fragment): human immunodeficiency virus 1 (HIV-1) Rev protein; rev; enhances nuclear export of unspliced and incompletely spliced viral mRNAs
   2058..2175    +  misc_feature   cPPT/CTS: central polypurine tract and central termination sequence of HIV-1
   2223..3401    +  promoter       EF-1α promoter: strong constitutive promoter for human elongation factor EF-1α
   3422..3442    +  protein_bind   attB1: mutant version of attB; core recombination site for the Gateway® BP reaction BP Clonase™
   3448..7212    +  CDS            ERBB2: ERBB2_HUMAN - Also known as HER2, MLN19, NEU, NGL. Experimental evidence at protein level: Swiss-Prot protein existence level 1. In the nucleus is involved in transcriptional regulation. Associates with the 5'-TCAAATTC-3' sequence in the PTGS2/COX-2 promoter and activates its transcription. Implicated in transcriptional activation of CDKN1A; the function involves STAT3 and SRC. Involved in the transcription of rRNA genes by RNA Pol I and enhances protein synthesis and cell growth. From Homo sapiens (Human).
   7217..7241    -  protein_bind   attB2: mutant version of attB; recombination site for the Gateway® BP reaction BP Clonase™
   7249..7267    +  promoter       T3 promoter: promoter for bacteriophage T3 RNA polymerase
   7293..7311    -  promoter       T7 promoter: promoter for bacteriophage T7 RNA polymerase
   7317..7335    -  protein_bind   attB4 (fragment): mutant version of attB; core recombination site for the Gateway® BP reaction BP Clonase™
   7391..7432    +  CDS            V5 tag: epitope tag from simian virus 5
   7558..8020    +  misc_feature   IRES: internal ribosome entry site (IRES) of the encephalomyocarditis virus (EMCV)
   8034..8631    +  CDS            PuroR (fragment): puromycin N-acetyltransferase; pac from Streptomyces; confers resistance to puromycin
   8647..9235    +  misc_feature   WPRE: woodchuck hepatitis virus posttranscriptional regulatory element
   9243..9308    +  CDS            nef (fragment): NEF_HV1Z2 - Experimental evidence at protein level: Swiss-Prot protein existence level 1. Extracellular Nef protein targets CD4(+) T-lymphocytes for apoptosis by interacting with CXCR4 surface receptors. From Human immunodeficiency virus type 1 group M subtype D (isolate Z2/CDC-Z34) (HIV-1).
   9310..9543    +  LTR            3' LTR (ΔU3): self-inactivating 3' long terminal repeat (LTR) from HIV-1
   9748..9852    +  promoter       AmpR promoter: bla
   9853..10713   +  CDS            AmpR: β-lactamase; bla; confers resistance to ampicillin, carbenicillin, and related antibiotics
  10884..11472   +  rep_origin     ori: high-copy-number ColE1/pMB1/pBR322/pUC origin of replication
  11655..11709   +  CDS            lacI (fragment): lac repressor; lacI; The lac repressor binds to the lac operator to inhibit transcription in E. coli. This inhibition can be relieved by adding lactose or isopropyl-β-D-thiogalactopyranoside (IPTG).
  11715..11808   +  rep_origin     SV40 ori (fragment): SV40 origin of replication
  11833..11870   +  CDS            lacI (fragment): lac repressor; lacI; The lac repressor binds to the lac operator to inhibit transcription in E. coli. This inhibition can be relieved by adding lactose or isopropyl-β-D-thiogalactopyranoside (IPTG).
  11883..11904   +  protein_bind   CAP binding site: CAP binding activates transcription in the presence of cAMP. E. coli catabolite activator protein
  11919..11949   +  promoter       lac promoter: promoter for the E. coli lac operon
  11953..11975   +  protein_bind   lac operator (fragment): The lac repressor binds to the lac operator to inhibit transcription in E. coli. This inhibition can be relieved by adding lactose or isopropyl-β-D-thiogalactopyranoside (IPTG). lac repressor encoded by lacI
  12007..12090   +  polyA_signal   SV40 poly(A) signal (fragment): SV40 polyadenylation signal
  12257..329     +  CDS            nef (fragment) (across the origin): NEF_HV1BR - Experimental evidence at protein level: Swiss-Prot protein existence level 1. Extracellular Nef protein targets CD4(+) T-lymphocytes for apoptosis by interacting with CXCR4 surface receptors (PubMed:14990729). From Human immunodeficiency virus type 1 group M subtype B (isolate BRU/LAI) (HIV-1).
