[The description below was written by a language model from this plasmid's Addgene catalogue record, the feature table of its GenBank file and pLannotate feature annotations shown in this document.]
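Description:
pHAGE-ERBB2-G919W is an HIV-1-based lentiviral expression plasmid built on the pHAGE backbone and carrying the human ERBB2 (HER2) receptor tyrosine kinase with a G919W substitution. It is maintained in E. coli through a high-copy ColE1/pUC-type origin and selected with ampicillin via the β-lactamase gene. The viral portion contains a truncated 5' LTR, the Ψ packaging signal with a gag fragment, the Rev response element for Rev-dependent nuclear export of the genomic RNA, the cPPT/CTS element, and a ΔU3 self-inactivating 3' LTR. Because no functional viral genes are present, packaging functions must be supplied in trans.

Between the LTRs, the constitutive EF-1α promoter drives the ERBB2 open reading frame, which is flanked by attB1 and attB2 sites left by Gateway recombination. Downstream lie short T3 and T7 promoter sequences, an attB4 fragment and a V5 epitope sequence. The V5 tag is annotated separately, well beyond the ERBB2 coding region, and the record does not establish whether it is fused in frame to the protein. An EMCV IRES follows and allows a puromycin N-acetyltransferase gene to be translated from the same transcript, so transduced mammalian cells can be selected with puromycin. A WPRE follows to enhance transcript expression.

The plasmid was deposited in connection with a systematic functional annotation of somatic cancer mutations, consistent with use for stable expression of this ERBB2 variant to assess its effects. The full annotation comes from a 12,257 nt sequencing result. The separate GenBank record covers only 3,768 bp, has no annotated features, and is close in length to the ERBB2 coding region.
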