Addgene plasmid #116334: pHAGE-ERBB2-G919W
Purpose: Lentiviral expression of ERBB2 G919W
Depositing lab: Gordon Mills & Kenneth Scott. Depositing organization: Baylor College of Medicine. Publication: Systematic Functional Annotation of Somatic Mutations in Cancer. Ng PK, Li J, Jeong KJ, Shao S, Chen H, Tsang YH, Sengupta S, Wang Z, Bhavana VH, Tran R, Soewito S, Minussi DC, Moreno D, Kong K, Dogruluk T, Lu H, Gao J, Tokheim C, Zhou DC, Johnson AM, Zeng J, Ip CKM, Ju Z, Wester M, Yu S, Li Y, Vellano CP, Schultz N, Karchin R, Ding L, Lu Y, Cheung LWT, Chen K, Shaw KR, Meric-Bernstam F, Scott KL, Yi S, Sahni N, Liang H, Mills GB. Cancer Cell. 2018 Mar 12;33(3):450-462.e10. doi: 10.1016/j.ccell.2018.01.021. PubMed 29533785.
Backbone
  Vector backbone: pHAGE
  Vector type: Lentiviral
Growth in bacteria
  Bacterial resistance: Ampicillin, 100 μg/mL
  Growth temperature: 37°C
  Growth strain: Stbl3
  Copy number: High Copy
Gene/Insert
  Gene/Insert name: ERBB2
  Species: H. sapiens (human)
  Mutation: G919W
  Entrez Gene: ERBB2 (a.k.a. CD340, HER-2, HER-2/neu, HER2, MLN 19, MLN-19, NEU, NGL, TKR1, VSCN2, c-ERB-2, c-ERB2, p185(erbB2))
  Cloning method: Gateway Cloning
Terms and licenses: Academic/Nonprofit Terms; Industry Terms: Not Available to Industry
How to cite: pHAGE-ERBB2-G919W was a gift from Gordon Mills & Kenneth Scott (Addgene plasmid # 116334 ; http://n2t.net/addgene:116334 ; RRID:Addgene_116334)
