LOCUS       Exported 3768 bp ds-DNA linear SYN 06-AUG-2021
DEFINITION  Lentiviral expression of ERBB2 G919W.
ACCESSION   .
VERSION     .
KEYWORDS    pHAGE-ERBB2-G919W
SOURCE      synthetic DNA construct
  ORGANISM  synthetic DNA construct
REFERENCE   1 (bases 1 to 3768)
  AUTHORS   Ng PK, Li J, Jeong KJ, Shao S, Chen H, Tsang YH, Sengupta S, Wang Z,
            Bhavana VH, Tran R, Soewito S, Minussi DC, Moreno D, Kong K,
            Dogruluk T, Lu H, Gao J, Tokheim C, Zhou DC, Johnson AM, Zeng J, Ip
            CKM, Ju Z, Wester M, Yu S, Li Y, Vellano CP, Schultz N, Karchin R,
            Ding L, Lu Y, Cheung LWT, Chen K, Shaw KR, Meric-Bernstam F, Scott
            KL, Yi S, Sahni N, Liang H, Mills GB
  TITLE     Systematic Functional Annotation of Somatic Mutations in Cancer.
  JOURNAL   Cancer Cell. 2018 Mar 12;33(3):450-462.e10. doi:
            10.1016/j.ccell.2018.01.021.
  PUBMED    29533785
REFERENCE   2 (bases 1 to 3768)
  AUTHORS   .
  TITLE     Direct Submission
  JOURNAL   Exported Aug 6, 2021 from SnapGene Server 1.1.58
            http://www.snapgene.com
FEATURES             Location/Qualifiers
     source          1..3768
                     /organism="synthetic DNA construct"
                     /mol_type="other DNA"
ORIGIN
        1 atggagctgg cggccttgtg ccgctggggg ctcctcctcg ccctcttgcc ccccggagcc
       61 gcgagcaccc aagtgtgcac cggcacagac atgaagctgc ggctccctgc cagtcccgag
      121 acccacctgg acatgctccg ccacctctac cagggctgcc aggtggtgca gggaaacctg
      181 gaactcacct acctgcccac caatgccagc ctgtccttcc tgcaggatat ccaggaggtg
      241 cagggctacg tgctcatcgc tcacaaccaa gtgaggcagg tcccactgca gaggctgcgg
      301 attgtgcgag gcacccagct ctttgaggac aactatgccc tggccgtgct agacaatgga
      361 gacccgctga acaataccac ccctgtcaca ggggcctccc caggaggcct gcgggagctg
      421 cagcttcgaa gcctcacaga gatcttgaaa ggaggggtct tgatccagcg gaacccccag
      481 ctctgctacc aggacacgat tttgtggaag gacatcttcc acaagaacaa ccagctggct
      541 ctcacactga tagacaccaa ccgctctcgg gcctgccacc cctgttctcc gatgtgtaag
      601 ggctcccgct gctggggaga gagttctgag gattgtcaga gcctgacgcg cactgtctgt
      661 gccggtggct gtgcccgctg caaggggcca ctgcccactg actgctgcca tgagcagtgt
      721 gctgccggct gcacgggccc caagcactct gactgcctgg cctgcctcca cttcaaccac
      781 agtggcatct gtgagctgca ctgcccagcc ctggtcacct acaacacaga cacgtttgag
      841 tccatgccca atcccgaggg ccggtataca ttcggcgcca gctgtgtgac tgcctgtccc
      901 tacaactacc tttctacgga cgtgggatcc tgcaccctcg tctgccccct gcacaaccaa
      961 gaggtgacag cagaggatgg aacacagcgg tgtgagaagt gcagcaagcc ctgtgcccga
     1021 gtgtgctatg gtctgggcat ggagcacttg cgagaggtga gggcagttac cagtgccaat
     1081 atccaggagt ttgctggctg caagaagatc tttgggagcc tggcatttct gccggagagc
     1141 tttgatgggg acccagcctc caacactgcc ccgctccagc cagagcagct ccaagtgttt
     1201 gagactctgg aagagatcac aggttaccta tacatctcag catggccgga cagcctgcct
     1261 gacctcagcg tcttccagaa cctgcaagta atccggggac gaattctgca caatggcgcc
     1321 tactcgctga ccctgcaagg gctgggcatc agctggctgg ggctgcgctc actgagggaa
     1381 ctgggcagtg gactggccct catccaccat aacacccacc tctgcttcgt gcacacggtg
     1441 ccctgggacc agctctttcg gaacccgcac caagctctgc tccacactgc caaccggcca
     1501 gaggacgagt gtgtgggcga gggcctggcc tgccaccagc tgtgcgcccg agggcactgc
     1561 tggggtccag ggcccaccca gtgtgtcaac tgcagccagt tccttcgggg ccaggagtgc
     1621 gtggaggaat gccgagtact gcaggggctc cccagggagt atgtgaatgc caggcactgt
     1681 ttgccgtgcc accctgagtg tcagccccag aatggctcag tgacctgttt tggaccggag
     1741 gctgaccagt gtgtggcctg tgcccactat aaggaccctc ccttctgcgt ggcccgctgc
     1801 cccagcggtg tgaaacctga cctctcctac atgcccatct ggaagtttcc agatgaggag
     1861 ggcgcatgcc agccttgccc catcaactgc acccactcct gtgtggacct ggatgacaag
     1921 ggctgccccg ccgagcagag agccagccct ctgacgtcca tcatctctgc ggtggttggc
     1981 attctgctgg tcgtggtctt gggggtggtc tttgggatcc tcatcaagcg acggcagcag
     2041 aagatccgga agtacacgat gcggagactg ctgcaggaaa cggagctggt ggagccgctg
     2101 acacctagcg gagcgatgcc caaccaggcg cagatgcgga tcctgaaaga gacggagctg
     2161 aggaaggtga aggtgcttgg atctggcgct tttggcacag tctacaaggg catctggatc
     2221 cctgatgggg agaatgtgaa aattccagtg gccatcaaag tgttgaggga aaacacatcc
     2281 cccaaagcca acaaagaaat cttagacgaa gcatacgtga tggctggtgt gggctcccca
     2341 tatgtctccc gccttctggg catctgcctg acatccacgg tgcagctggt gacacagctt
     2401 atgccctatg gctgcctctt agaccatgtc cgggaaaacc gcggacgcct gggctcccag
     2461 gacctgctga actggtgtat gcagattgcc aaggggatga gctacctgga ggatgtgcgg
     2521 ctcgtacaca gggacttggc cgctcggaac gtgctggtca agagtcccaa ccatgtcaaa
     2581 attacagact tcgggctggc tcggctgctg gacattgacg agacagagta ccatgcagat
     2641 gggggcaagg tgcccatcaa gtggatggcg ctggagtcca ttctccgccg gcggttcacc
     2701 caccagagtg atgtgtggag ttatggtgtg actgtgtggg agctgatgac tttttgggcc
     2761 aaaccttacg atgggatccc agcccgggag atccctgacc tgctggaaaa gggggagcgg
     2821 ctgccccagc cccccatctg caccattgat gtctacatga tcatggtcaa atgttggatg
     2881 attgactctg aatgtcggcc aagattccgg gagttggtgt ctgaattctc ccgcatggcc
     2941 agggaccccc agcgctttgt ggtcatccag aatgaggact tgggcccagc cagtcccttg
     3001 gacagcacct tctaccgctc actgctggag gacgatgaca tgggggacct ggtggatgct
     3061 gaggagtatc tggtacccca gcagggcttc ttctgtccag accctgcccc gggcgctggg
     3121 ggcatggtcc accacaggca ccgcagctca tctaccagga gtggcggtgg ggacctgaca
     3181 ctagggctgg agccctctga agaggaggcc cccaggtctc cactggcacc ctccgaaggg
     3241 gctggctccg atgtatttga tggtgacctg ggaatggggg cagccaaggg gctgcaaagc
     3301 ctccccacac atgaccccag ccctctacag cggtacagtg aggaccccac agtacccctg
     3361 ccctctgaga ctgatggcta cgttgccccc ctgacctgca gcccccagcc tgaatatgtg
     3421 aaccagccag atgttcggcc ccagccccct tcgccccgag agggccctct gcctgctgcc
     3481 cgacctgctg gtgccactct ggaaaggccc aagactctct ccccagggaa gaatggggtc
     3541 gtcaaagacg tttttgcctt tgggggtgcc gtggagaacc ccgagtactt gacaccccag
     3601 ggaggagctg cccctcagcc ccaccctcct cctgccttca gcccagcctt cgacaacctc
     3661 tattactggg accaggaccc accagagcgg ggggctccac ccagcacctt caaagggaca
     3721 cctacggcag agaacccaga gtacctgggt ctggacgtgc cagtgtga
//
